>Addgene plasmid #43148 | I-GTGC | depositor partial sequence | sequence record 58413 | I-GTGC sequence 424 bps
CGTCTCCTGACCCCAGAGCAGGTCGTGGCAATCGCGAGCAATAACGGCGGAAAACAGGCTTTGGAAACGG
TGCAGAGGCTCCTTCCAGTGCTGTGCCAAGCGCACGGACTCACCCCAGAGCAGGTCGTGGCCATTGCCTC
GAATGGAGGGGGCAAACAGGCGTTGGAAACCGTACAACGATTGCTGCCGGTGCTGTGCCAAGCGCACGGC
CTCACCCCAGAGCAGGTCGTGGCAATCGCGAGCAATAACGGCGGAAAACAGGCTTTGGAAACGGTGCAGA
GGCTCCTTCCAGTGCTGTGCCAAGCGCACGGATTAACCCCAGAGCAGGTCGTGGCGATCGCAAGCCACGA
CGGAGGAAAGCAAGCCTTGGAAACAGTACAGAGGCTGTTGCCTGTGCTGTGCCAAGCGCACGGCTTAAGA
GACG
