>Addgene plasmid #43148 | I-GTGC | addgene partial sequence | sequence record 60272 | M13-F20 5'-TGTAAAACGACGGCCAGT-3'
CTATAGGGCGAATTGGGCCCTCTAGATGCATGCTCGAGCGGCCGCCAGTGTGATGGATATCTGCAGAATT
CGCCCTTATATAGATGCCGTCCTAGCGCGTCTCCTGACCCCAGAGCAGGTCGTGGCAATCGCGAGCAATA
ACGGCGGAAAACAGGCTTTGGAAACGGTGCAGAGGCTCCTTCCAGTGCTGTGCCAAGCGCACGGACTCAC
CCCAGAGCAGGTCGTGGCCATTGCCTCGAATGGAGGGGGCAAACAGGCGTTGGAAACCGTACAACGATTG
CTGCCGGTGCTGTGCCAAGCGCACGGCCTCACCCCAGAGCAGGTCGTGGCAATCGCGAGCAATAACGGCG
GAAAACAGGCTTTGGAAACGGTGCAGAGGCTCCTTCCAGTGCTGTGCCAAGCGCACGGATTAACCCCAGA
GCAGGTCGTGGCGATCGCAAGCCACGACGGAGGAAAGCAAGCCTTGGAAACAGTACAGAGGCTGTTGCCT
GTGCTGTGCCAAGCGCACGGCTTAAGAGACGTGGGCACAGGAAAGATACTTAAGGGCGAATTCCAGCACA
CTGGCGGCCGTTACTAGTGGATCCGAGCTCGGTACCAAGCTTGATGCATAGCTTGAGTATTCTATAGTGT
CACCTAAATAGCTTGGCGTAATCATGGTCATAGCTGTTTCCTGTGTGAAATTGTTATCCGCTCACAATTC
CACACAACATACGAGCCGGAAGCATAAAGTGTAAAGCCTGGGGTGCCTAATGAGTGAGCTAACTCACATT
AATTGCGTTGCGCTCACTGCCCGCTTTCCAGTCGGGAAACCTGTCGTGCCAGCTGCATTAATGAATCGGC
CAACGCGCGGGGAGAGGCGGTTTGCGTATTGGGCGCTCTTCCGCTTCCTCGCTCACTGACTCGCTGCGCT
CGGTCGTTCGGCTGCGGCGAGCGGTATCA
