[The description below was written by a language model from this plasmid's Addgene catalogue record.]
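Description:
I-GTGC is a bacterial cloning plasmid built on the commercial pCRII-TOPO backbone (about 4.0 kb without insert), into which a 424 bp synthetic fragment was introduced by TOPO cloning. It is a high-copy plasmid maintained in E. coli and is recorded as carrying both ampicillin and kanamycin resistance, consistent with the dual markers of this backbone. The insert can be sequenced from the flanking T7 and M13-reverse primer sites. No mammalian promoter, reporter or expression cassette is listed, and the vector type is given simply as bacterial cloning, so the plasmid serves as a storage and source vehicle for its insert rather than an expression construct.

The record does not describe the insert beyond its name, synthetic origin and size. It was deposited with a publication describing a TALEN genome-editing system for generating human stem cell-based disease models. In that context, the name and size suggest a pre-assembled block of TALE repeat modules, with "GTGC" plausibly denoting the four DNA bases recognised and the "I" prefix plausibly marking the block's position within a larger repeat array. This reading is an inference, not something the catalogue fields state. If correct, the plasmid would be one member of a library of multimer modules that are combined into a full-length TALE DNA-binding domain, which is then fused to a nuclease domain in a separate destination vector. No feature table was supplied, so the internal organisation of the insert and any flanking assembly sites cannot be confirmed here.
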