Addgene plasmid #43148: I-GTGC
Depositing lab: Chad Cowan & Kiran Musunuru. Depositing organization: Harvard University. Publication: A TALEN Genome-Editing System for Generating Human Stem Cell-Based Disease Models. Ding Q, Lee YK, Schaefer EA, Peters DT, Veres A, Kim K, Kuperwasser N, Motola DL, Meissner TB, Hendriks WT, Trevisan M, Gupta RM, Moisan A, Banks E, Friesen M, Schinzel RT, Xia F, Tang A, Xia Y, Figueroa E, Wann A, Ahfeldt T, Daheron L, Zhang F, Rubin LL, Peng LF, Chung RT, Musunuru K, Cowan CA. Cell Stem Cell. 2012 Dec 12. pii: S1934-5909(12)00645-5. doi: 10.1016/j.stem.2012.11.011. PubMed 23246482.
Backbone
  Vector backbone: pCRII-TOPO
  Backbone manufacturer: Invitrogen
  Backbone size w/o insert (bp): 3973
  Vector type: Bacterial Cloning
Growth in bacteria
  Bacterial resistance: Ampicillin and Kanamycin, 100 & 50 μg/mL
  Growth temperature: 37°C
  Growth strain: Top10
  Copy number: High Copy
Gene/Insert
  Gene/Insert name: I-GTGC
  Species: Synthetic
  Insert size (bp): 424
  Cloning method: TOPO Cloning
  Sequencing primers: 5′ T7; 3′ M13-rev
Terms and licenses: Academic/Nonprofit Terms; Industry Terms: Not Available to Industry
How to cite: I-GTGC was a gift from Chad Cowan & Kiran Musunuru (Addgene plasmid # 43148 ; http://n2t.net/addgene:43148 ; RRID:Addgene_43148)
